>Addgene plasmid #18900 | pYBS139 | addgene partial sequence | sequence record 24777 | pJG4_5_fwd
ANGCNNNNCGAATTATTCGAGCTCGGTACCCGGGGATCCATCTCTTCCAACAACAACTATTCCCAGNTAA
ATCGTCTGTGTTTAATCCATCCAATATTTGATGAACACTCTTTAGAACTCTCTTGCGATACAGTTCCCCA
TCAGCATGCGACAAATTCAAACATACAATAAGTTTTAGCGGCGTATCACTGTGCAATCTTTTCCACGGTA
GACGAGAATCATGGGATTGTGCTGATATAACATCAGGCGGCGCTCCTAAAGCGCCTATTATATTCACATG
AGAGAGTTCCTTCACTGTAGAAACAATCTCACTTAATGGTAGTGTCTCCAGTGAAGAATTTTCTAGACAA
TACTTCCATTTGGGAAGCAACCACTTTTCGCAGTTTTCGTTGAACCTCAAGTATATTTCAGGTATATTAG
TGCTCTTCAAACTACAAAGTAGTACGTCCTCATTGAACTTGATTACCTGGTAAAACTGGTCTCTAGGAAT
CTTACCCAGGATCTTCATTTCTTCAAAATCAAACAAAACTAGAAATTTGGAGAATAATATTACAAGGTTA
TTGTCTACCCATTGTTCGCCATCATCAGAATACATTAGTTTGTCAAACAAGATCAAACTGCCAAATTCGC
TATCCTTATCCACATTTGTTTCGATATATTGATCAATTTTCTTTTTCCATTCCTTTTCCCTTTCCTCTAG
TTCTTCGTGGTCCACATGATTCACATCTTGCAAGACCCTAAATCATCACTGGTCCGCATTCTGGAACTNC
AACTGACATACATGTCNCACCGNTTACTAACCCACTTCACAGCCTTCGCATTCTCATCCANCAGTTTCNC
NCCTAANCAAAGGCN
