[The description below was written by a language model from this plasmid's Addgene catalogue record.]
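Description:
pYBS139 is a yeast expression plasmid built on the pJG4-5 backbone (recorded as 6449 bp without insert) and carrying the Saccharomyces cerevisiae gene FAR1 (YJL157C), with an insert size listed as 6500 bp. FAR1 encodes a component of the mating pheromone response that mediates cell-cycle arrest. The plasmid is propagated in E. coli under ampicillin selection; its bacterial copy number is recorded as unknown.

No feature table is provided, so the promoter, tags, yeast origin and yeast selectable marker are not stated in the record. As general background, pJG4-5 is the standard "prey" vector of the LexA-based interaction-trap two-hybrid system. In its usual form it expresses inserts from a galactose-inducible GAL1 promoter as fusions to a nuclear localization signal, the B42 acidic activation domain and an HA epitope, and it is maintained in yeast through a 2μ origin and a TRP1 marker. Whether all of these elements are intact here cannot be confirmed from the entry.

The depositor notes that pYBS139 derives from pYBS135, with the EcoRI site filled in to create the proper reading frame. This implies that FAR1 is meant to be translated in frame with the vector's upstream fusion sequences. Given the associated work on the MAP kinase Fus3 and its association with pheromone-pathway signaling components, the construct was most likely used to test protein–protein interactions involving Far1 in yeast, although the record does not state a purpose explicitly.
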