Addgene plasmid #18900: pYBS139
Depositing lab: Elaine Elion. Depositing organization: Harvard Medical School. Publication: The MAP kinase Fus3 associates with and phosphorylates the upstream signaling component Ste5. Kranz JE, Satterberg B, Elion EA. Genes Dev. 1994 Feb 1. 8(3):313-27. 10.1101/gad.8.3.313 PubMed 8314085.
Backbone
  Vector backbone: pJG4-5
  Backbone size w/o insert (bp): 6449
  Vector type: Yeast Expression
Growth in bacteria
  Bacterial resistance: Ampicillin, 100 μg/mL
  Growth temperature: 37°C
  Growth strain: DH5alpha
  Copy number: Unknown
Gene/Insert
  Gene/Insert name: FAR1
  Species: S. cerevisiae (budding yeast)
  Insert size (bp): 6500
  Entrez Gene: FAR1 (a.k.a. YJL157C)
  Cloning method: Restriction Enzyme
  Sequencing primers: 5′ pJG4_5_fwd; 3′ pJG4_5_rev
Terms and licenses: Academic/Nonprofit Terms; Industry Terms: Not Available to Industry
Depositor comments: pYBS139 is a derivative of pYBS135 in which the EcoRI site was filled n to create the proper reading frame.
How to cite: pYBS139 was a gift from Elaine Elion (Addgene plasmid # 18900 ; http://n2t.net/addgene:18900 ; RRID:Addgene_18900)
